Addgene plasmid #240422: KIF5A-mVenus-iLID
Purpose: +end oriented kinesin for optogenetic pulling experiments
Depositing lab: Anna Akhmanova. Publication: Optogenetic and chemical genetic tools for rapid repositioning of vimentin intermediate filaments. Pasolli M, Meiring JCM, Conboy JP, Koenderink GH, Akhmanova A. J Cell Biol. 2025 Sep 1;224(9):e202504004. doi: 10.1083/jcb.202504004. Epub 2025 Jul 8. PubMed 40627079.
Backbone
  Vector backbone: pB80
  Vector type: Mammalian Expression
Growth in bacteria
  Bacterial resistance: Ampicillin, 100 μg/mL
  Growth temperature: 37°C
  Growth strain: DH5alpha
  Copy number: Unknown
Gene/Insert
  Gene/Insert name: KIF5A
  Species: M. musculus (mouse)
  Entrez Gene: Kif5a (a.k.a. D10Bwg0738e, Khc, Kif5, Kns, mKIAA4086)
  Tag / fusion protein: mVenus (C terminal on insert); iLID (C terminal on insert)
Terms and licenses: Academic/Nonprofit Terms; Industry Terms: Not Available to Industry
Depositor comments: Please visit https://doi.org/10.1101/2024.11.21.624725 for bioRxiv preprint.
How to cite: KIF5A-mVenus-iLID was a gift from Anna Akhmanova (Addgene plasmid # 240422 ; http://n2t.net/addgene:240422 ; RRID:Addgene_240422)
