[The description below was written by a language model from this plasmid's Addgene catalogue record and pLannotate feature annotations shown in this document.]
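Description:
KIF5A-mVenus-iLID is a mammalian expression plasmid of about 9 kb, built on the pB80 backbone. It encodes a light-responsive version of the mouse kinesin-1 heavy chain KIF5A. In E. coli it is maintained through a high-copy ColE1/pUC-type origin and selected with ampicillin via the β-lactamase gene and its native promoter. The backbone also carries cloning-vector remnants (lac promoter/operator, CAP site, and fragments of lacI, lacZα, rop and bom) that have no evident role in the mammalian payload.

Expression in mammalian cells is driven by a chicken β-actin promoter followed by a chimeric chicken β-actin/rabbit β-globin intron. Transcripts are terminated by an SV40 polyadenylation signal. No CMV enhancer is annotated upstream of the promoter. The annotated Kif5a coding region is a fragment of roughly 1.7 kb rather than the full-length gene, which suggests a truncated motor-containing portion, although the record does not define the boundaries. It is fused at its C terminus to the monomeric yellow fluorescent protein mVenus and then to iLID. The automated annotation labels the region after mVenus as miniSOG. This most likely reflects homology between LOV2-derived flavin-binding domains, as iLID is itself a LOV2-based module, and is not evidence of a separate miniSOG reporter.

iLID is a light-inducible dimerizer that binds an SspB-tagged partner under blue light. The construct therefore allows a plus-end-directed microtubule motor to be recruited on demand to a cargo tagged with the partner, while mVenus reports where the motor is located. According to the record, it is intended for optogenetic pulling experiments, and it was deposited with work on the rapid repositioning of vimentin intermediate filaments.
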