Features (pLannotate 1.2.2; 17 found; start..end, strand, type, name):
   1032..2708    +  CDS            Kif5a (fragment): KIF5A_MOUSE - Also known as Kiaa4086, Kif5, Nkhc1. Experimental evidence at protein level: Swiss-Prot protein existence level 1. Microtubule-dependent motor required for slow axonal transport of neurofilament proteins (NFH, NFM and NFL) (PubMed:12682084). Can induce formation of neurite-like membrane protrusions in non-neuronal cells in a ZFYVE27-dependent manner. The ZFYVE27-KIF5A complex contributes to the vesicular transport of VAPA, VAPB, SURF4, RAB11A, RAB11B and RTN3 proteins in neurons (PubMed:21976701). Required for anterograde axonal transportation of MAPK8IP3/JIP3 which is essential
   2805..3521    +  CDS            mVenus: mVenus is a basic (constitutively fluorescent) yellow fluorescent protein published in 2006, derived from Aequorea victoria. It is reported to be a rapidly-maturing monomer with moderate acid sensitivity.
   3642..3959    +  CDS            miniSOG: miniSOG is a basic (constitutively fluorescent) cyan fluorescent protein published in 2011, derived from Arabidopsis thaliana. It requires the cofactor flavin for fluorescence.
   4080..4165    +  CDS            large T antigen (fragment): large T antigen from SV40 (simian virus 40)
   4188..4322    +  polyA_signal   SV40 poly(A) signal: SV40 polyadenylation signal
   4360..4376    -  protein_bind   lac operator: The lac repressor binds to the lac operator to inhibit transcription in E. coli. This inhibition can be relieved by adding lactose or isopropyl-β-D-thiogalactopyranoside (IPTG). lac repressor encoded by lacI
   4384..4414    -  promoter       lac promoter: promoter for the E. coli lac operon
   4429..4450    -  protein_bind   CAP binding site: CAP binding activates transcription in the presence of cAMP. E. coli catabolite activator protein
   4463..4555    -  CDS            lacI (fragment): lac repressor; lacI; The lac repressor binds to the lac operator to inhibit transcription in E. coli. This inhibition can be relieved by adding lactose or isopropyl-β-D-thiogalactopyranoside (IPTG).
   4738..5326    -  rep_origin     ori: high-copy-number ColE1/pMB1/pBR322/pUC origin of replication
   5497..6357    -  CDS            AmpR: β-lactamase; bla; confers resistance to ampicillin, carbenicillin, and related antibiotics
   6358..6462    -  promoter       AmpR promoter: bla
   6557..6592    +  CDS            rop (fragment): Rop protein, which maintains plasmids at low copy number; rop
   6694..6793    +  misc_feature   bom (fragment): basis of mobility region from pBR322
   6799..6953    -  CDS            lacZα (fragment): LacZα fragment of β-galactosidase; lacZ fragment
   8753..9027    +  promoter       chicken β-actin promoter: No description available
   9028..968     +  intron         chimeric intron (across the origin): chimera between introns from chicken β-actin and rabbit β-globin
>Addgene plasmid #240422 | KIF5A-mVenus-iLID | addgene full sequence | sequence record 481501 | Addgene NGS Result
AGTCGCTGCGCGCTGCCTTCGCCCCGTGCCCCGCTCCGCCGCCGCCTCGCGCCGCCCGCCCCGGCTCTGA
CTGACCGCGTTACTCCCACAGGTGAGCGGGCGGGACGGCCCTTCTCCTCCGGGCTGTAATTAGCGCTTGG
TTTAATGACGGCTCGTTTCTTTTCTGTGGCTGCGTGAAAGCCTTAAAGGGCTCCGGGAGGGCCCTTTGTG
CGGGGGGGAGCGGCTCGGGGGGTGCGTGCGTGTGTGTGTGCGTGGGGAGCGCCGCGTGCGGCTCCGCGCT
GCCCGGCGGCTGTGAGCGCTGCGGGCGCGGCGCGGGGCTTTGTGCGCTCCGCAGTGTGCGCGAGGGGAGC
GCGGCCGGGGGCGGTGCCCCGCGGTGCGGGGGGGGCTGCGAGGGGAACAAAGGCTGCGTGCGGGGTGTGT
GCGTGGGGGGGTGAGCAGGGGGTGTGGGCGCGGCGGTCGGGCTGTAACCCCCCCCTGCACCCCCCTCCCC
GAGTTGCTGAGCACGGCCCGGCTTCGGGTGCGGGGCTCCGTGCGGGGCGTGGCGCGGGGCTCGCCGTGCC
GGGCGGGGGGTGGCGGCAGGTGGGGGTGCCGGGCGGGGCGGGGCCGCCTCGGGCCGGGGAGGGCTCGGGG
GAGGGGCGCGGCGGCCCCCGGAGCGCCGGCGGCTGTCGAGGCGCGGCGAGCCGCAGCCATTGCCTTTTAT
GGTAATCGTGCGAGAGGGCGCAGGGACTTCCTTTGTCCCAAATCTGTGCGGAGCCGAAATCTGGGAGGCG
CCGCCGCACCCCCTCTAGCGGGCGCGGGGCGAAGCGGTGCGGCGCCGGCAGGAAGGAAATGGGCGGGGAG
GGCCTTCGTGCGTCGCCGCGCCGCCGTCCCCTTCTCCATCTCCAGCCTCGGGGCTGTCCGCAGGGGGACG
GCTGCCTTCGGGGGGGACGGGGCAGGGCGGGGTTCGGCTTCTGGCGTGTGACCGGCGGGGTTTATATCTT
CCCTTCTCTGTTCCTCCGCAGCCCCCAAGCTAGGCAATTGGGCGCGCCACCATGGCGGAGACTAACAACG
AATGCAGCATCAAGGTGCTTTGCCGATTTCGGCCCCTGAACCAGGCCGAGATTCTGCGGGGGGACAAGTT
CATCCCCATTTTCCAAGGGGACGACAGCGTCATTATTGGGGGAAAGCCATATGTCTTTGACCGCGTCTTC
CCCCCAAACACCACTCAGGAGCAGGTTTACCACGCCTGTGCCATGCAGATCGTCAAAGACGTCCTTGCTG
GTTACAATGGCACAATCTTCGCTTATGGACAGACATCCTCAGGGAAAACGCATACCATGGAGGGGAAGCT
GCACGACCCTCAGCTGATGGGCATCATTCCCCGGATCGCTCGAGACATCTTCAACCACATCTACTCCATG
GATGAGAACCTTGAATTCCACATTAAGGTATCTTACTTCGAGATTTACCTGGATAAGATCCGTGACCTTT
TGGATGTGACCAAGACGAACCTGTCCGTGCATGAGGACAAAAACCGGGTGCCGTTTGTCAAGGGTTGTAC
CGAACGCTTTGTGTCCAGCCCAGAGGAGATTCTGGATGTGATCGATGAGGGGAAGTCCAACCGTCACGTA
GCTGTCACCAACATGAACGAGCACAGTTCTCGGAGCCACAGCATCTTCCTCATCAACATCAAGCAGGAGA
ACGTAGAGACCGAGCAGAAGCTCAGCGGGAAGCTGTACCTCGTGGATCTGGCCGGAAGCGAGAAGGTCAG
CAAGACAGGGGCAGAGGGAGCCGTTCTGGACGAGGCAAAGAATATCAACAAGTCGCTGTCGGCCCTGGGG
AACGTGATCTCTGCACTGGCAGAGGGCACCAAAAGCTACGTGCCGTACCGCGACAGCAAAATGACGAGGA
TTCTCCAGGACTCTCTGGGAGGGAACTGCAGGACTACCATGTTCATCTGCTGCTCGCCGTCCAGCTACAA
TGACGCAGAGACCAAGTCCACGCTCATGTTTGGACAGCGGGCGAAGACCATCAAGAACACTGCCTCAGTG
AATCTGGAGCTGACTGCTGAGCAGTGGAAGAAGAAGTATGAGAAGGAGAAGGAGAAGACCAAGGCCCAGA
AGGAGACAATTGCGAAGCTAGAGGCTGAGCTTAGCCGGTGGCGCAATGGAGAGAATGTGCCTGAGACTGA
GCGCCTGGCTGGAGAGGACTCAGCTCTGGGAGCTGAGCTCTGCGAGGAGACCCCTGTGAATGACAACTCA
TCCATTGTGGTACGCATCGCACCTGAGGAAAGGCAGAAATATGAGGAAGAGATCCGCCGTCTCTACAAGC
AGCTTGATGACAAGGATGATGAGATCAACCAGCAGAGCCAGCTCATTGAGAAGCTGAAGCAGCAGATGCT
GGACCAGGAAGAGCTGCTCGTGTCCACTCGGGGAGACAACGAGAAGGTCCAGCGGGAGCTTAGCCACCTG
CAGTCCGAGAACGATGCTGCGAAGGACGAGGTGAAGGAAGTGCTGCAGGCCCTAGAGGAGCTGGCGGTCA
ACTACGACCAGAAGTCCCAGGAGGTGGAGGAGAAGAGCCAGCAGAACCAGCTGCTGGTGGACGAGCTGTC
CCAGAAAGTGGCCACCATGCTGTCCCTGGAGTCCGAGCTACAGCGGCTCCAGGAGGTCAGTGGACACCAG
CGAAAGCGGATCGCTGAGGTGCTGAATGGGCTGATGAGGGACCTGAGTTCTAGAGGTGGCGGGGGCAGTG
GGGGAGGGGGAAGTGGAGGCGGCGGTTCTGGCGGGGGAGGCTCCGGTGGCGGGGGGAGCGGGGGTGGGAG
TAAGCTTGTGAGCAAGGGCGAGGAGCTGTTCACCGGGGTGGTGCCCATCCTGGTCGAGCTGGACGGCGAC
GTAAACGGCCACAAGTTCAGCGTGTCCGGCGAGGGCGAGGGCGATGCCACCTACGGCAAGCTGACCCTGA
AGTTGATCTGCACCACCGGCAAGCTGCCCGTGCCCTGGCCCACCCTCGTGACCACCCTCGGCTACGGCCT
GCAGTGCTTCGCCCGCTACCCCGACCACATGAAGCAGCACGACTTCTTCAAGTCCGCCATGCCCGAAGGC
TACGTCCAGGAGCGCACCATCTTCTTCAAGGACGACGGCAACTACAAGACCCGCGCCGAGGTGAAGTTCG
AGGGCGACACCCTGGTGAACCGCATCGAGCTGAAGGGCATCGACTTCAAGGAGGACGGCAACATCCTGGG
GCACAAGCTGGAGTACAACTACAACAGCCACAACGTCTATATCATGGCCGACAAGCAGAAGAACGGCATC
AAGGCAAACTTCAAGATCCGCCACAACATCGAGGACGGCGGCGTGCAGCTCGCCGACCACTACCAGCAGA
ACACCCCCATCGGCGACGGCCCCGTGCTGCTGCCCGACAACCACTACCTGAGCTACCAGTCCAAACTGAG
CAAAGACCCCAACGAGAAGCGCGATCACATGGTCCTGCTGGAGTTCGTGACCGCCGCCGGGATCACTCTC
GGCATGGACGAGCTGTACAAGGCTAGCGGAGGCGGTGGCTCAGGCGGAGGAGGGTCAGGAGGGGGAGGCA
GTGGCGGGGGCGGCTCTGGAGGAGGGGGTTCTGGTGGTGGTAGCTACGTACTGGCAACCACACTGGAACG
GATCGAGAAAAATTTCGTGATTACTGATCCGAGACTGCCTGACAACCCAATCATTTTTGCGAGCGATTCC
TTCCTGCAGCTGACAGAATATTCTCGGGAAGAGATCCTGGGGCGCAATTGCCGTTTTCTGCAGGGACCCG
AGACAGACCGTGCCACTGTTCGGAAAATCAGAGATGCTATTGACAACCAGACTGAAGTGACCGTTCAGCT
GATCAATTATACCAAGAGCGGCAAGAAGTTCTGGAACGTGTTCCACCTGCAGCCGATGCGCGATTATAAG
GGCGACGTCCAGTACTTCATTGGCGTGCAGCTGGATGGCACCGAACGTCTTCATGGCGCCGCTGAGCGTG
AGGCGGTCTGCCTGATCAAAAAGACAGCCTTTCAGATTGCTGAGGCAGCGAACGACGAAAATTACTTTTG
AACCGGTCCTAGATAAGTAATGATCATAATCAGCCATATCACATCTGTAGAGGTTTTACTTGCTTTAAAA
AACCTCCCACACCTCCCCCTGAACCTGAAACATAAAATGAATGCAATTGTTGTTGTTAACTTGTTTATTG
CAGCTTATAATGGTTACAAATAAAGCAATAGCATCACAAATTTCACAAATAAAGCATTTTTTTCACTGCA
TTCTAGTTGTGGTTTGTCCAAACTCATCAATGTATCTTATCATGTCTGGATCAATTCGTAATCATGTCAT
AGCTGTTTCCTGTGTGAAATTGTTATCCGCTCACAATTCCACACAACATACGAGCCGGAAGCATAAAGTG
TAAAGCCTGGGGTGCCTAATGAGTGAGCTAACTCACATTAATTGCGTTGCGCTCACTGCCCGCTTTCCAG
TCGGGAAACCTGTCGTGCCAGCTGCATTAATGAATCGGCCAACGCGCGGGGAGAGGCGGTTTGCGTATTG
GGCGCTCTTCCGCTTCCTCGCTCACTGACTCGCTGCGCTCGGTCGTTCGGCTGCGGCGAGCGGTATCAGC
TCACTCAAAGGCGGTAATACGGTTATCCACAGAATCAGGGGATAACGCAGGAAAGAACATGTGAGCAAAA
GGCCAGCAAAAGGCCAGGAACCGTAAAAAGGCCGCGTTGCTGGCGTTTTTCCATAGGCTCCGCCCCCCTG
ACGAGCATCACAAAAATCGACGCTCAAGTCAGAGGTGGCGAAACCCGACAGGACTATAAAGATACCAGGC
GTTTCCCCCTGGAAGCTCCCTCGTGCGCTCTCCTGTTCCGACCCTGCCGCTTACCGGATACCTGTCCGCC
TTTCTCCCTTCGGGAAGCGTGGCGCTTTCTCATAGCTCACGCTGTAGGTATCTCAGTTCGGTGTAGGTCG
TTCGCTCCAAGCTGGGCTGTGTGCACGAACCCCCCGTTCAGCCCGACCGCTGCGCCTTATCCGGTAACTA
TCGTCTTGAGTCCAACCCGGTAAGACACGACTTATCGCCACTGGCAGCAGCCACTGGTAACAGGATTAGC
AGAGCGAGGTATGTAGGCGGTGCTACAGAGTTCTTGAAGTGGTGGCCTAACTACGGCTACACTAGAAGAA
CAGTATTTGGTATCTGCGCTCTGCTGAAGCCAGTTACCTTCGGAAAAAGAGTTGGTAGCTCTTGATCCGG
CAAACAAACCACCGCTGGTAGCGGTGGTTTTTTTGTTTGCAAGCAGCAGATTACGCGCAGAAAAAAAGGA
TCTCAAGAAGATCCTTTGATCTTTTCTACGGGGTCTGACGCTCAGTGGAACGAAAACTCACGTTAAGGGA
TTTTGGTCATGAGATTATCAAAAAGGATCTTCACCTAGATCCTTTTAAATTAAAAATGAAGTTTTAAATC
AATCTAAAGTATATATGAGTAAACTTGGTCTGACAGTTACCAATGCTTAATCAGTGAGGCACCTATCTCA
GCGATCTGTCTATTTCGTTCATCCATAGTTGCCTGACTCCCCGTCGTGTAGATAACTACGATACGGGAGG
GCTTACCATCTGGCCCCAGTGCTGCAATGATACCGCGAGACCCACGCTCACCGGCTCCAGATTTATCAGC
AATAAACCAGCCAGCCGGAAGGGCCGAGCGCAGAAGTGGTCCTGCAACTTTATCCGCCTCCATCCAGTCT
ATTAATTGTTGCCGGGAAGCTAGAGTAAGTAGTTCGCCAGTTAATAGTTTGCGCAACGTTGTTGCCATTG
CTACAGGCATCGTGGTGTCACGCTCGTCGTTTGGTATGGCTTCATTCAGCTCCGGTTCCCAACGATCAAG
GCGAGTTACATGATCCCCCATGTTGTGCAAAAAAGCGGTTAGCTCCTTCGGTCCTCCGATCGTTGTCAGA
AGTAAGTTGGCCGCAGTGTTATCACTCATGGTTATGGCAGCACTGCATAATTCTCTTACTGTCATGCCAT
CCGTAAGATGCTTTTCTGTGACTGGTGAGTACTCAACCAAGTCATTCTGAGAATAGTGTATGCGGCGACC
GAGTTGCTCTTGCCCGGCGTCAATACGGGATAATACCGCGCCACATAGCAGAACTTTAAAAGTGCTCATC
ATTGGAAAACGTTCTTCGGGGCGAAAACTCTCAAGGATCTTACCGCTGTTGAGATCCAGTTCGATGTAAC
CCACTCGTGCACCCAACTGATCTTCAGCATCTTTTACTTTCACCAGCGTTTCTGGGTGAGCAAAAACAGG
AAGGCAAAATGCCGCAAAAAAGGGAATAAGGGCGACACGGAAATGTTGAATACTCATACTCTTCCTTTTT
CAATATTATTGAAGCATTTATCAGGGTTATTGTCTCATGAGCGGATACATATTTGAATGTATTTAGAAAA
ATAAACAAATAGGGGTTCCGCGCACATTTCCCCGAAAAGTGCCACCTGACGTCTAAGAAACCATTATTAT
CATGACATTAACCTATAAAAATAGGCGTATCACGAGGCCCTTTCGTCTCGCGCGTTTCGGTGATGACGGT
GAAAACCTCTGACACATGCAGCTCCCGGAGACGGTCACAGCTTGTCTGTAAGCGGATGCCGGGAGCAGAC
AAGCCCGTCAGGGCGCGTCAGCGGGTGTTGGCGGGTGTCGGGGCTGGCTTAACTATGCGGCATCAGAGCA
GATTGTACTGAGAGTGCACCATATGCGGTGTGAAATACCGCACAGATGCGTAAGGAGAAAATACCGCATC
AGGCGCCATTCGCCATTCAGGCTGCGCAACTGTTGGGAAGGGCGATCGGTGCGGGCCTCTTCGCTATTAC
GCCAGCTGGCGAAAGGGGGATGTGCTGCAAGGCGATTAAGTTGGGTAACGCCAGGGTTTTCCCAGTCACG
ACGTTGTAAAACGACGGCCAGTGCCAAGTTGGGATCTTTGCATTGGCCCACGGCTCTCAGGATGGGGATG
CTCCCCTTCAGCACCCGGTTCCCCTTGGAAACTGATGGTCCTGGCTCTGTGGCATGGCAGTGGCACTGTG
AGGAGCCCCCTACCAGCAGCACACAGTGGGGTTGGCACTGCCACGCTCCGGATGCCGCGCTCTGATCCAA
CCCCATAATCAAGGGAACCCGAATTGCCCCATCATTGCCCCCACCACCCCCATCCTGCCGGGCCCTCACA
CCCCACGCTGCCTTCTGGTGACATTCCCCAGCCCAAACCCACGGCTTCATGGCTACCGCGGGGCATTTCC
CATTGCCGCCCCATTATCAGCTCTGCACACCTCCCGCTGTACCCATGCCTCGTGGCTGCCCTTCTTTGAC
GTATAATCTTCTAATTAATACCCGGCCTTGTCAAAGTGGAGCACAAACGTTAATTAATTCCCCAGCAGGC
AGGTAATTAACAGTGTGACTCCCTTTTTGCTGCGAGTGGGGCTGATACAGAGAGATGTGGCACTATGGAG
CCCACGGGGTCCTGGCACTGGGTGCCCACGGAGGTCCCCATGTGCTGCAGTGTCACCGCCTCCGAGGAGA
CAGTATTGTCCCTGCGGTGTCCCTGCAGCTCAGCTCTGTCCACAGGGCCACCTCCAGTTTGGAGGGGACA
CAATGCAGCCCCGATGCAACCCATCCTCGCAGCATCCCAGGGACAAAGACCCCACTGCAAGACCGCACAC
AGGGCTGGGTCCCGCTCCCCTAATATCTACAGTGCTTCTTGCATGGCCCCTTAATCAATGCAGTTAATCA
GCATGCGCTCATGCACCGCTCTGGAGCTGCAAAGCCCCTCGCAGCGCTGCTCACCAACACCGCGCACCGC
CCCGGCCCAGCCTGCAGCACGCGCTGCAAACAGGAAAGAAACAAAATATTGCCCAAATGTAGGCAAAGGC
ATTCGGCTGCCTTGACCTCCGCCGGGCCGGGCCCTGCCTGACTCAGCTCCTTACTCAGCGCTCGCTTCCT
CCCTCCGGCTGCCACCGCCGCAGCGCACACCCTGACAAAGAGTGGCCCTTAACGGGCTCTGAGGTGCACC
CAGCAGTGCACTCAGCAGTCCAAGGGCCGGCCTGGAGGTTTGCACCGCTACGTGCTGACATTAGCATTGA
ACTTGGCCCTGGGTAGTGCTGCAGGCCGGGCGGGGTGGGTGTAGAGAGTGCAGCGCGCGTTGCACCCGGT
GCCCCTTCCCCTCCCTTGCATCCCAGCAGGCTGCACCCCAGCACCAGGCCCGTGCATGCATGCTCCTGGT
GTTATTGCAGCCTGGTGCATGCATGCGTCTTGATGGTGCAGCGCTGTGCATGCATCCTCCTTGGTGTGTA
GCAGTCTAGTGCATGCATACCCCTCGGTGTTATTGCTGCTCTGTGCACGCACGCTCATTGTATCACTTCA
TCCCAGTGCATGCACTCACACTGGAGCGATTGCTGCTCGGTGCACGCACACTCATTGTATCACTGCAGCT
CAGTGGCTGCACGCACACCGGTGTTATTGCTGCTCGGTGCGTGCATGCACATCAGTGTCGCTGCAGCTCA
GTGCATGCACGCTCATTGCCCATCGCTATCCCTGCCTCTCCTGCTGGCGCTCCCCGGGAGGTGACTTCAA
GGGGACCGCAGGACCACCTCGGGGGTGGGGGGAGGGCTGCACACGCGGACCCCGCTCCCCCTCCCCAACA
AAGCACTGTGGAATCAAAAAGGGGGGAGGGGGGATGGAGGGGCGCGTCACACCCCCGCCCCACACCCTCA
CCTCGAGGTGAGCCCCACGTTCTGCTTCACTCTCCCCATCTCCCCCCCCCCCCCACCCCCAATTTTGTAT
TTATTTATTTTTTAATTATTTTGGGGGGGGAGGGGGGGGGGGGGGGGGGGGCGCGCGCCAGGCGGGGCGG
GGCGGGGCGAGGGGCGGGGCGGGGCGAGGCGGAGAGGTGCGGCGGCAGCCAATCAGAGCGGCGCGCTCCG
AAAGTTTCCTTTTATGGCGAGGCGGCGGCGGCGGCGGCCCTATAAAAAGCGAAGCGCGCGGCGGGCGGG
